Addgene plasmid #129580: LentiCRISPR v2 hBAX
Purpose: CRISPR deletion of human BAX
Depositing lab: Stephen Tait. Depositing organization: University of Glasgow. Publication: Mito-priming as a method to engineer Bcl-2 addiction. Lopez J, Bessou M, Riley JS, Giampazolias E, Todt F, Rochegue T, Oberst A, Green DR, Edlich F, Ichim G, Tait SW. Nat Commun. 2016 Feb 2;7:10538. doi: 10.1038/ncomms10538. PubMed 26833356.
Backbone
  Vector backbone: pLentiCRISPRv2
  Vector type: Mammalian Expression, Lentiviral
Growth in bacteria
  Bacterial resistance: Ampicillin, 100 μg/mL
  Growth temperature: 37°C
  Growth strain: NEB Stable
  Copy number: High Copy
Gene/Insert
  Gene/Insert name: gRNA vs human BAX
  gRNA/shRNA sequence: AGTAGAAAAGGGCGACAACC
  Species: H. sapiens (human)
  Mutation: None
  Entrez Gene: BAX (a.k.a. BCL2L4)
  Cloning method: Restriction Enzyme; 5′ cloning site Unknown (unknown if destroyed); 3′ cloning site Unknown (unknown if destroyed)
Terms and licenses: Academic/Nonprofit Terms; Industry Terms: Not Available to Industry
How to cite: LentiCRISPR v2 hBAX was a gift from Stephen Tait (Addgene plasmid # 129580 ; http://n2t.net/addgene:129580 ; RRID:Addgene_129580)
