[The description below was written by a language model from this plasmid's Addgene catalogue record and pLannotate feature annotations shown in this document.]
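Description:
LentiCRISPR v2 hBAX is a third-generation-style, self-inactivating HIV-1 lentiviral transfer plasmid built on the pLentiCRISPRv2 backbone. It delivers both *Streptococcus pyogenes* Cas9 and a single guide RNA against human BAX (BCL2L4) from one vector. In bacteria it is maintained through a high-copy ColE1/pUC-type origin and selected with ampicillin via the AmpR β-lactamase gene. An f1 origin is also present. The backbone outside the viral region carries an SV40/EM7-driven BleoR cassette with an SV40 poly(A) signal.

The viral genome is transcribed from a CMV enhancer/promoter fused to a truncated 5' LTR, which makes production of the genomic RNA Tat-independent. It includes the Ψ packaging signal with a gag fragment, the RRE for Rev-dependent nuclear export, and the cPPT/CTS to aid nuclear import. The genome ends in a ΔU3 3' LTR, which inactivates LTR promoter activity after integration, and is followed by a bGH poly(A) signal.

Within this frame, a human U6 Pol III promoter drives the BAX-targeting spacer, which sits in the gap between the promoter and the annotated Cas9 gRNA scaffold. Downstream, an EF-1α core promoter drives Cas9, followed by a puromycin N-acetyltransferase coding region that allows puromycin selection of transduced cells. The element linking Cas9 to PuroR is not annotated in the feature table. A WPRE boosts transcript expression. The cloning sites used for the guide are not recorded.

The stated purpose is CRISPR deletion of human BAX. Packaged virus can be used to transduce human cells and generate stable BAX-deficient populations, which fits the associated study on Bcl-2 family dependence and mitochondrial apoptosis.
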