Features (pLannotate 1.2.2; 33 found; start..end, strand, type, name):
      1..200     +  promoter       CMV promoter: human cytomegalovirus (CMV) immediate early promoter
    218..398     +  LTR            5' LTR (truncated): truncated 5' long terminal repeat (LTR) from HIV-1
    445..570     +  misc_feature   HIV-1 Ψ: packaging signal of human immunodeficiency virus type 1
    554..917     +  CDS            HIV-1 gag (fragment): gag protein from human immunodeficiency virus 1; gag
   1063..1296    +  misc_feature   RRE: The Rev response element (RRE) of HIV-1 allows for Rev-dependent mRNA export from the nucleus to the cytoplasm.
   1673..1773    +  CDS            Rev (fragment): human immunodeficiency virus 1 (HIV-1) Rev protein; rev; enhances nuclear export of unspliced and incompletely spliced viral mRNAs
   1823..1940    +  misc_feature   cPPT/CTS: central polypurine tract and central termination sequence of HIV-1
   1991..2231    +  promoter       U6 promoter: RNA polymerase III promoter for human U6 snRNA
   2261..2336    +  misc_RNA       gRNA scaffold: guide RNA scaffold for the Streptococcus pyogenes CRISPR/Cas9 system
   2354..2372    +  CDS            small t antigen (fragment): SV40 (simian virus 40) small t antigen
   2398..2609    +  promoter       EF-1α core promoter: core promoter for human elongation factor EF-1α
   2634..6737    +  CDS            Cas9: Cas9 (Csn1) endonuclease from the Streptococcus pyogenes Type II CRISPR/Cas system generates RNA-guided double strand breaks in DNA
   6875..7472    +  CDS            PuroR (fragment): puromycin N-acetyltransferase; pac from Streptomyces; confers resistance to puromycin
   7488..8076    +  misc_feature   WPRE: woodchuck hepatitis virus posttranscriptional regulatory element
   8127..8146    +  misc_feature   cPPT/CTS (fragment): central polypurine tract and central termination sequence of HIV-1
   8148..8381    +  LTR            3' LTR (ΔU3): self-inactivating 3' long terminal repeat (LTR) from HIV-1
   8413..8637    +  polyA_signal   bGH poly(A) signal: bovine growth hormone polyadenylation signal
   8641..8662    +  promoter       SV40 promoter (fragment): SV40 enhancer and early promoter
   8683..9111    +  rep_origin     f1 ori (sequence partly withheld): f1 bacteriophage origin of replication; arrow indicates direction of (+) strand synthesis
   9125..9454    +  promoter       SV40 promoter: SV40 enhancer and early promoter
   9502..9549    +  promoter       EM7 promoter: synthetic bacterial promoter&nbsp
   9568..9942    +  CDS            BleoR: antibiotic-binding protein; Sh ble from Streptoalloteichus hindustanus; confers resistance to bleomycin, phleomycin, and Zeocin™
   9952..10077   +  CDS            ble (fragment): BLE_KLEPN - Experimental evidence at protein level: Swiss-Prot protein existence level 1. Binding protein with a strong affinity to the bleomycin family of antibiotics. Binds to CL990; an antimitotic-antibiotic compound. From Klebsiella pneumoniae.
  10072..10193   +  polyA_signal   SV40 poly(A) signal: SV40 polyadenylation signal
  10264..10286   -  protein_bind   lac operator (fragment): The lac repressor binds to the lac operator to inhibit transcription in E. coli. This inhibition can be relieved by adding lactose or isopropyl-β-D-thiogalactopyranoside (IPTG). lac repressor encoded by lacI
  10290..10320   -  promoter       lac promoter: promoter for the E. coli lac operon
  10335..10356   -  protein_bind   CAP binding site: CAP binding activates transcription in the presence of cAMP. E. coli catabolite activator protein
  10369..10461   -  CDS            lacI (fragment): lac repressor; lacI; The lac repressor binds to the lac operator to inhibit transcription in E. coli. This inhibition can be relieved by adding lactose or isopropyl-β-D-thiogalactopyranoside (IPTG).
  10644..11232   -  rep_origin     ori: high-copy-number ColE1/pMB1/pBR322/pUC origin of replication
  11403..12263   -  CDS            AmpR: β-lactamase; bla; confers resistance to ampicillin, carbenicillin, and related antibiotics
  12264..12368   -  promoter       AmpR promoter: bla
  12427..12479   -  misc_feature   bom (fragment): basis of mobility region from pBR322
  12634..13013   +  enhancer       CMV enhancer: human cytomegalovirus immediate early enhancer
>Addgene plasmid #129580 | LentiCRISPR v2 hBAX | addgene full sequence | sequence record 254999 | Addgene NGS Result
GTGATGCGGTTTTGGCAGTACATCAATGGGCGTGGATAGCGGTTTGACTCACGGGGATTTCCAAGTCTCC
ACCCCATTGACGTCAATGGGAGTTTGTTTTGGCACCAAAATCAACGGGACTTTCCAAAATGTCGTAACAA
CTCCGCCCCATTGACGCAAATGGGCGGTAGGCGTGTACGGTGGGAGGTCTATATAAGCAGCGCGTTTTGC
CTGTACTGGGTCTCTCTGGTTAGACCAGATCTGAGCCTGGGAGCTCTCTGGCTAACTAGGGAACCCACTG
CTTAAGCCTCAATAAAGCTTGCCTTGAGTGCTTCAAGTAGTGTGTGCCCGTCTGTTGTGTGACTCTGGTA
ACTAGAGATCCCTCAGACCCTTTTAGTCAGTGTGGAAAATCTCTAGCAGTGGCGCCCGAACAGGGACTTG
AAAGCGAAAGGGAAACCAGAGGAGCTCTCTCGACGCAGGACTCGGCTTGCTGAAGCGCGCACGGCAAGAG
GCGAGGGGCGGCGACTGGTGAGTACGCCAAAAATTTTGACTAGCGGAGGCTAGAAGGAGAGAGATGGGTG
CGAGAGCGTCAGTATTAAGCGGGGGAGAATTAGATCGCGATGGGAAAAAATTCGGTTAAGGCCAGGGGGA
AAGAAAAAATATAAATTAAAACATATAGTATGGGCAAGCAGGGAGCTAGAACGATTCGCAGTTAATCCTG
GCCTGTTAGAAACATCAGAAGGCTGTAGACAAATACTGGGACAGCTACAACCATCCCTTCAGACAGGATC
AGAAGAACTTAGATCATTATATAATACAGTAGCAACCCTCTATTGTGTGCATCAAAGGATAGAGATAAAA
GACACCAAGGAAGCTTTAGACAAGATAGAGGAAGAGCAAAACAAAAGTAAGACCACCGCACAGCAAGCGG
CCGCTGATCTTCAGACCTGGAGGAGGAGATATGAGGGACAATTGGAGAAGTGAATTATATAAATATAAAG
TAGTAAAAATTGAACCATTAGGAGTAGCACCCACCAAGGCAAAGAGAAGAGTGGTGCAGAGAGAAAAAAG
AGCAGTGGGAATAGGAGCTTTGTTCCTTGGGTTCTTGGGAGCAGCAGGAAGCACTATGGGCGCAGCGTCA
ATGACGCTGACGGTACAGGCCAGACAATTATTGTCTGGTATAGTGCAGCAGCAGAACAATTTGCTGAGGG
CTATTGAGGCGCAACAGCATCTGTTGCAACTCACAGTCTGGGGCATCAAGCAGCTCCAGGCAAGAATCCT
GGCTGTGGAAAGATACCTAAAGGATCAACAGCTCCTGGGGATTTGGGGTTGCTCTGGAAAACTCATTTGC
ACCACTGCTGTGCCTTGGAATGCTAGTTGGAGTAATAAATCTCTGGAACAGATTTGGAATCACACGACCT
GGATGGAGTGGGACAGAGAAATTAACAATTACACAAGCTTAATACACTCCTTAATTGAAGAATCGCAAAA
CCAGCAAGAAAAGAATGAACAAGAATTATTGGAATTAGATAAATGGGCAAGTTTGTGGAATTGGTTTAAC
ATAACAAATTGGCTGTGGTATATAAAATTATTCATAATGATAGTAGGAGGCTTGGTAGGTTTAAGAATAG
TTTTTGCTGTACTTTCTATAGTGAATAGAGTTAGGCAGGGATATTCACCATTATCGTTTCAGACCCACCT
CCCAACCCCGAGGGGACCCGACAGGCCCGAAGGAATAGAAGAAGAAGGTGGAGAGAGAGACAGAGACAGA
TCCATTCGATTAGTGAACGGATCGGCACTGCGTGCGCCAATTCTGCAGACAAATGGCAGTATTCATCCAC
AATTTTAAAAGAAAAGGGGGGATTGGGGGGTACAGTGCAGGGGAAAGAATAGTAGACATAATAGCAACAG
ACATACAAACTAAAGAATTACAAAAACAAATTACAAAAATTCAAAATTTTCGGGTTTATTACAGGGACAG
CAGAGATCCAGTTTGGTTAATTAAGGTACCGAGGGCCTATTTCCCATGATTCCTTCATATTTGCATATAC
GATACAAGGCTGTTAGAGAGATAATTAGAATTAATTTGACTGTAAACACAAAGATATTAGTACAAAATAC
GTGACGTAGAAAGTAATAATTTCTTGGGTAGTTTGCAGTTTTAAAATTATGTTTTAAAATGGACTATCAT
ATGCTTACCGTAACTTGAAAGTATTTCGATTTCTTGGCTTTATATATCTTGTGGAAAGGACGAAACACCG
AGTAGAAAAGGGCGACAACCGTTTTAGAGCTAGAAATAGCAAGTTAAAATAAGGCTAGTCCGTTATCAAC
TTGAAAAAGTGGCACCGAGTCGGTGCTTTTTTGAATTCGCTAGCTAGGTCTTGAAAGGAGTGGGAATTGG
CTCCGGTGCCCGTCAGTGGGCAGAGCGCACATCGCCCACAGTCCCCGAGAAGTTGGGGGGAGGGGTCGGC
AATTGATCCGGTGCCTAGAGAAGGTGGCGCGGGGTAAACTGGGAAAGTGATGTCGTGTACTGGCTCCGCC
TTTTTCCCGAGGGTGGGGGAGAACCGTATATAAGTGCAGTAGTCGCCGTGAACGTTCTTTTTCGCAACGG
GTTTGCCGCCAGAACACAGGACCGGTTCTAGAGCGCTGCCACCATGGACAAGAAGTACAGCATCGGCCTG
GACATCGGCACCAACTCTGTGGGCTGGGCCGTGATCACCGACGAGTACAAGGTGCCCAGCAAGAAATTCA
AGGTGCTGGGCAACACCGACCGGCACAGCATCAAGAAGAACCTGATCGGAGCCCTGCTGTTCGACAGCGG
CGAAACAGCCGAGGCCACCCGGCTGAAGAGAACCGCCAGAAGAAGATACACCAGACGGAAGAACCGGATC
TGCTATCTGCAAGAGATCTTCAGCAACGAGATGGCCAAGGTGGACGACAGCTTCTTCCACAGACTGGAAG
AGTCCTTCCTGGTGGAAGAGGATAAGAAGCACGAGCGGCACCCCATCTTCGGCAACATCGTGGACGAGGT
GGCCTACCACGAGAAGTACCCCACCATCTACCACCTGAGAAAGAAACTGGTGGACAGCACCGACAAGGCC
GACCTGCGGCTGATCTATCTGGCCCTGGCCCACATGATCAAGTTCCGGGGCCACTTCCTGATCGAGGGCG
ACCTGAACCCCGACAACAGCGACGTGGACAAGCTGTTCATCCAGCTGGTGCAGACCTACAACCAGCTGTT
CGAGGAAAACCCCATCAACGCCAGCGGCGTGGACGCCAAGGCCATCCTGTCTGCCAGACTGAGCAAGAGC
AGACGGCTGGAAAATCTGATCGCCCAGCTGCCCGGCGAGAAGAAGAATGGCCTGTTCGGAAACCTGATTG
CCCTGAGCCTGGGCCTGACCCCCAACTTCAAGAGCAACTTCGACCTGGCCGAGGATGCCAAACTGCAGCT
GAGCAAGGACACCTACGACGACGACCTGGACAACCTGCTGGCCCAGATCGGCGACCAGTACGCCGACCTG
TTTCTGGCCGCCAAGAACCTGTCCGACGCCATCCTGCTGAGCGACATCCTGAGAGTGAACACCGAGATCA
CCAAGGCCCCCCTGAGCGCCTCTATGATCAAGAGATACGACGAGCACCACCAGGACCTGACCCTGCTGAA
AGCTCTCGTGCGGCAGCAGCTGCCTGAGAAGTACAAAGAGATTTTCTTCGACCAGAGCAAGAACGGCTAC
GCCGGCTACATTGACGGCGGAGCCAGCCAGGAAGAGTTCTACAAGTTCATCAAGCCCATCCTGGAAAAGA
TGGACGGCACCGAGGAACTGCTCGTGAAGCTGAACAGAGAGGACCTGCTGCGGAAGCAGCGGACCTTCGA
CAACGGCAGCATCCCCCACCAGATCCACCTGGGAGAGCTGCACGCCATTCTGCGGCGGCAGGAAGATTTT
TACCCATTCCTGAAGGACAACCGGGAAAAGATCGAGAAGATCCTGACCTTCCGCATCCCCTACTACGTGG
GCCCTCTGGCCAGGGGAAACAGCAGATTCGCCTGGATGACCAGAAAGAGCGAGGAAACCATCACCCCCTG
GAACTTCGAGGAAGTGGTGGACAAGGGCGCTTCCGCCCAGAGCTTCATCGAGCGGATGACCAACTTCGAT
AAGAACCTGCCCAACGAGAAGGTGCTGCCCAAGCACAGCCTGCTGTACGAGTACTTCACCGTGTATAACG
AGCTGACCAAAGTGAAATACGTGACCGAGGGAATGAGAAAGCCCGCCTTCCTGAGCGGCGAGCAGAAAAA
GGCCATCGTGGACCTGCTGTTCAAGACCAACCGGAAAGTGACCGTGAAGCAGCTGAAAGAGGACTACTTC
AAGAAAATCGAGTGCTTCGACTCCGTGGAAATCTCCGGCGTGGAAGATCGGTTCAACGCCTCCCTGGGCA
CATACCACGATCTGCTGAAAATTATCAAGGACAAGGACTTCCTGGACAATGAGGAAAACGAGGACATTCT
GGAAGATATCGTGCTGACCCTGACACTGTTTGAGGACAGAGAGATGATCGAGGAACGGCTGAAAACCTAT
GCCCACCTGTTCGACGACAAAGTGATGAAGCAGCTGAAGCGGCGGAGATACACCGGCTGGGGCAGGCTGA
GCCGGAAGCTGATCAACGGCATCCGGGACAAGCAGTCCGGCAAGACAATCCTGGATTTCCTGAAGTCCGA
CGGCTTCGCCAACAGAAACTTCATGCAGCTGATCCACGACGACAGCCTGACCTTTAAAGAGGACATCCAG
AAAGCCCAGGTGTCCGGCCAGGGCGATAGCCTGCACGAGCACATTGCCAATCTGGCCGGCAGCCCCGCCA
TTAAGAAGGGCATCCTGCAGACAGTGAAGGTGGTGGACGAGCTCGTGAAAGTGATGGGCCGGCACAAGCC
CGAGAACATCGTGATCGAAATGGCCAGAGAGAACCAGACCACCCAGAAGGGACAGAAGAACAGCCGCGAG
AGAATGAAGCGGATCGAAGAGGGCATCAAAGAGCTGGGCAGCCAGATCCTGAAAGAACACCCCGTGGAAA
ACACCCAGCTGCAGAACGAGAAGCTGTACCTGTACTACCTGCAGAATGGGCGGGATATGTACGTGGACCA
GGAACTGGACATCAACCGGCTGTCCGACTACGATGTGGACCATATCGTGCCTCAGAGCTTTCTGAAGGAC
GACTCCATCGACAACAAGGTGCTGACCAGAAGCGACAAGAACCGGGGCAAGAGCGACAACGTGCCCTCCG
AAGAGGTCGTGAAGAAGATGAAGAACTACTGGCGGCAGCTGCTGAACGCCAAGCTGATTACCCAGAGAAA
GTTCGACAATCTGACCAAGGCCGAGAGAGGCGGCCTGAGCGAACTGGATAAGGCCGGCTTCATCAAGAGA
CAGCTGGTGGAAACCCGGCAGATCACAAAGCACGTGGCACAGATCCTGGACTCCCGGATGAACACTAAGT
ACGACGAGAATGACAAGCTGATCCGGGAAGTGAAAGTGATCACCCTGAAGTCCAAGCTGGTGTCCGATTT
CCGGAAGGATTTCCAGTTTTACAAAGTGCGCGAGATCAACAACTACCACCACGCCCACGACGCCTACCTG
AACGCCGTCGTGGGAACCGCCCTGATCAAAAAGTACCCTAAGCTGGAAAGCGAGTTCGTGTACGGCGACT
ACAAGGTGTACGACGTGCGGAAGATGATCGCCAAGAGCGAGCAGGAAATCGGCAAGGCTACCGCCAAGTA
CTTCTTCTACAGCAACATCATGAACTTTTTCAAGACCGAGATTACCCTGGCCAACGGCGAGATCCGGAAG
CGGCCTCTGATCGAGACAAACGGCGAAACCGGGGAGATCGTGTGGGATAAGGGCCGGGATTTTGCCACCG
TGCGGAAAGTGCTGAGCATGCCCCAAGTGAATATCGTGAAAAAGACCGAGGTGCAGACAGGCGGCTTCAG
CAAAGAGTCTATCCTGCCCAAGAGGAACAGCGATAAGCTGATCGCCAGAAAGAAGGACTGGGACCCTAAG
AAGTACGGCGGCTTCGACAGCCCCACCGTGGCCTATTCTGTGCTGGTGGTGGCCAAAGTGGAAAAGGGCA
AGTCCAAGAAACTGAAGAGTGTGAAAGAGCTGCTGGGGATCACCATCATGGAAAGAAGCAGCTTCGAGAA
GAATCCCATCGACTTTCTGGAAGCCAAGGGCTACAAAGAAGTGAAAAAGGACCTGATCATCAAGCTGCCT
AAGTACTCCCTGTTCGAGCTGGAAAACGGCCGGAAGAGAATGCTGGCCTCTGCCGGCGAACTGCAGAAGG
GAAACGAACTGGCCCTGCCCTCCAAATATGTGAACTTCCTGTACCTGGCCAGCCACTATGAGAAGCTGAA
GGGCTCCCCCGAGGATAATGAGCAGAAACAGCTGTTTGTGGAACAGCACAAGCACTACCTGGACGAGATC
ATCGAGCAGATCAGCGAGTTCTCCAAGAGAGTGATCCTGGCCGACGCTAATCTGGACAAAGTGCTGTCCG
CCTACAACAAGCACCGGGATAAGCCCATCAGAGAGCAGGCCGAGAATATCATCCACCTGTTTACCCTGAC
CAATCTGGGAGCCCCTGCCGCCTTCAAGTACTTTGACACCACCATCGACCGGAAGAGGTACACCAGCACC
AAAGAGGTGCTGGACGCCACCCTGATCCACCAGAGCATCACCGGCCTGTACGAGACACGGATCGACCTGT
CTCAGCTGGGAGGCGACAAGCGACCTGCCGCCACAAAGAAGGCTGGACAGGCTAAGAAGAAGAAAGATTA
CAAAGACGATGACGATAAGGGATCCGGCGCAACAAACTTCTCTCTGCTGAAACAAGCCGGAGATGTCGAA
GAGAATCCTGGACCGACCGAGTACAAGCCCACGGTGCGCCTCGCCACCCGCGACGACGTCCCCAGGGCCG
TACGCACCCTCGCCGCCGCGTTCGCCGACTACCCCGCCACGCGCCACACCGTCGATCCGGACCGCCACAT
CGAGCGGGTCACCGAGCTGCAAGAACTCTTCCTCACGCGCGTCGGGCTCGACATCGGCAAGGTGTGGGTC
GCGGACGACGGCGCCGCGGTGGCGGTCTGGACCACGCCGGAGAGCGTCGAAGCGGGGGCGGTGTTCGCCG
AGATCGGCCCGCGCATGGCCGAGTTGAGCGGTTCCCGGCTGGCCGCGCAGCAACAGATGGAAGGCCTCCT
GGCGCCGCACCGGCCCAAGGAGCCCGCGTGGTTCCTGGCCACCGTCGGAGTCTCGCCCGACCACCAGGGC
AAGGGTCTGGGCAGCGCCGTCGTGCTCCCCGGAGTGGAGGCGGCCGAGCGCGCCGGGGTGCCCGCCTTCC
TGGAGACCTCCGCGCCCCGCAACCTCCCCTTCTACGAGCGGCTCGGCTTCACCGTCACCGCCGACGTCGA
GGTGCCCGAAGGACCGCGCACCTGGTGCATGACCCGCAAGCCCGGTGCCTGAACGCGTTAAGTCGACAAT
CAACCTCTGGATTACAAAATTTGTGAAAGATTGACTGGTATTCTTAACTATGTTGCTCCTTTTACGCTAT
GTGGATACGCTGCTTTAATGCCTTTGTATCATGCTATTGCTTCCCGTATGGCTTTCATTTTCTCCTCCTT
GTATAAATCCTGGTTGCTGTCTCTTTATGAGGAGTTGTGGCCCGTTGTCAGGCAACGTGGCGTGGTGTGC
ACTGTGTTTGCTGACGCAACCCCCACTGGTTGGGGCATTGCCACCACCTGTCAGCTCCTTTCCGGGACTT
TCGCTTTCCCCCTCCCTATTGCCACGGCGGAACTCATCGCCGCCTGCCTTGCCCGCTGCTGGACAGGGGC
TCGGCTGTTGGGCACTGACAATTCCGTGGTGTTGTCGGGGAAATCATCGTCCTTTCCTTGGCTGCTCGCC
TGTGTTGCCACCTGGATTCTGCGCGGGACGTCCTTCTGCTACGTCCCTTCGGCCCTCAATCCAGCGGACC
TTCCTTCCCGCGGCCTGCTGCCGGCTCTGCGGCCTCTTCCGCGTCTTCGCCTTCGCCCTCAGACGAGTCG
GATCTCCCTTTGGGCCGCCTCCCCGCGTCGACTTTAAGACCAATGACTTACAAGGCAGCTGTAGATCTTA
GCCACTTTTTAAAAGAAAAGGGGGGACTGGAAGGGCTAATTCACTCCCAACGAAGACAAGATCTGCTTTT
TGCTTGTACTGGGTCTCTCTGGTTAGACCAGATCTGAGCCTGGGAGCTCTCTGGCTAACTAGGGAACCCA
CTGCTTAAGCCTCAATAAAGCTTGCCTTGAGTGCTTCAAGTAGTGTGTGCCCGTCTGTTGTGTGACTCTG
GTAACTAGAGATCCCTCAGACCCTTTTAGTCAGTGTGGAAAATCTCTAGCAGGGCCCGTTTAAACCCGCT
GATCAGCCTCGACTGTGCCTTCTAGTTGCCAGCCATCTGTTGTTTGCCCCTCCCCCGTGCCTTCCTTGAC
CCTGGAAGGTGCCACTCCCACTGTCCTTTCCTAATAAAATGAGGAAATTGCATCGCATTGTCTGAGTAGG
TGTCATTCTATTCTGGGGGGTGGGGTGGGGCAGGACAGCAAGGGGGAGGATTGGGAAGACAATAGCAGGC
ATGCTGGGGATGCGGTGGGCTCTATGGCTTCTGAGGCGGAAAGAACCAGCTGGGGCTCTAGGGGGTATCC
CC
[124 nt withheld, positions 8683-8806]
C
[91 nt withheld, positions 8808-8898]
A
[49 nt withheld, positions 8900-8948]
CCTTTGACGTTGGAGTCCACGTTCTTT
[37 nt withheld, positions 8976-9012]
ACCCTATCTCGGTCTATTCTTTTGATTTATAAGGGATTTTGCCGATTTCGGCCTATTGGTTAAAAAATGA
GCTGATTTAACAAAAATTTAACGCGAATTAATTCTGTGGAATGTGTGTCAGTTAGGGTGTGGAAAGTCCC
CAGGCTCCCCAGCAGGCAGAAGTATGCAAAGCATGCATCTCAATTAGTCAGCAACCAGGTGTGGAAAGTC
CCCAGGCTCCCCAGCAGGCAGAAGTATGCAAAGCATGCATCTCAATTAGTCAGCAACCATAGTCCCGCCC
CTAACTCCGCCCATCCCGCCCCTAACTCCGCCCAGTTCCGCCCATTCTCCGCCCCATGGCTGACTAATTT
TTTTTATTTATGCAGAGGCCGAGGCCGCCTCTGCCTCTGAGCTATTCCAGAAGTAGTGAGGAGGCTTTTT
TGGAGGCCTAGGCTTTTGCAAAAAGCTCCCGGGAGCTTGTATATCCATTTTCGGATCTGATCAGCACGTG
TTGACAATTAATCATCGGCATAGTATATCGGCATAGTATAATACGACAAGGTGAGGAACTAAACCATGGC
CAAGTTGACCAGTGCCGTTCCGGTGCTCACCGCGCGCGACGTCGCCGGAGCGGTCGAGTTCTGGACCGAC
CGGCTCGGGTTCTCCCGGGACTTCGTGGAGGACGACTTCGCCGGTGTGGTCCGGGACGACGTGACCCTGT
TCATCAGCGCGGTCCAGGACCAGGTGGTGCCGGACAACACCCTGGCCTGGGTGTGGGTGCGCGGCCTGGA
CGAGCTGTACGCCGAGTGGTCGGAGGTCGTGTCCACGAACTTCCGGGACGCCTCCGGGCCGGCCATGACC
GAGATCGGCGAGCAGCCGTGGGGGCGGGAGTTCGCCCTGCGCGACCCGGCCGGCAACTGCGTGCACTTCG
TGGCCGAGGAGCAGGACTGACACGTGCTACGAGATTTCGATTCCACCGCCGCCTTCTATGAAAGGTTGGG
CTTCGGAATCGTTTTCCGGGACGCCGGCTGGATGATCCTCCAGCGCGGGGATCTCATGCTGGAGTTCTTC
GCCCACCCCAACTTGTTTATTGCAGCTTATAATGGTTACAAATAAAGCAATAGCATCACAAATTTCACAA
ATAAAGCATTTTTTTCACTGCATTCTAGTTGTGGTTTGTCCAAACTCATCAATGTATCTTATCATGTCTG
TATACCGTCGACCTCTAGCTAGAGCTTGGCGTAATCATGGTCATAGCTGTTTCCTGTGTGAAATTGTTAT
CCGCTCACAATTCCACACAACATACGAGCCGGAAGCATAAAGTGTAAAGCCTGGGGTGCCTAATGAGTGA
GCTAACTCACATTAATTGCGTTGCGCTCACTGCCCGCTTTCCAGTCGGGAAACCTGTCGTGCCAGCTGCA
TTAATGAATCGGCCAACGCGCGGGGAGAGGCGGTTTGCGTATTGGGCGCTCTTCCGCTTCCTCGCTCACT
GACTCGCTGCGCTCGGTCGTTCGGCTGCGGCGAGCGGTATCAGCTCACTCAAAGGCGGTAATACGGTTAT
CCACAGAATCAGGGGATAACGCAGGAAAGAACATGTGAGCAAAAGGCCAGCAAAAGGCCAGGAACCGTAA
AAAGGCCGCGTTGCTGGCGTTTTTCCATAGGCTCCGCCCCCCTGACGAGCATCACAAAAATCGACGCTCA
AGTCAGAGGTGGCGAAACCCGACAGGACTATAAAGATACCAGGCGTTTCCCCCTGGAAGCTCCCTCGTGC
GCTCTCCTGTTCCGACCCTGCCGCTTACCGGATACCTGTCCGCCTTTCTCCCTTCGGGAAGCGTGGCGCT
TTCTCATAGCTCACGCTGTAGGTATCTCAGTTCGGTGTAGGTCGTTCGCTCCAAGCTGGGCTGTGTGCAC
GAACCCCCCGTTCAGCCCGACCGCTGCGCCTTATCCGGTAACTATCGTCTTGAGTCCAACCCGGTAAGAC
ACGACTTATCGCCACTGGCAGCAGCCACTGGTAACAGGATTAGCAGAGCGAGGTATGTAGGCGGTGCTAC
AGAGTTCTTGAAGTGGTGGCCTAACTACGGCTACACTAGAAGAACAGTATTTGGTATCTGCGCTCTGCTG
AAGCCAGTTACCTTCGGAAAAAGAGTTGGTAGCTCTTGATCCGGCAAACAAACCACCGCTGGTAGCGGTG
GTTTTTTTGTTTGCAAGCAGCAGATTACGCGCAGAAAAAAAGGATCTCAAGAAGATCCTTTGATCTTTTC
TACGGGGTCTGACGCTCAGTGGAACGAAAACTCACGTTAAGGGATTTTGGTCATGAGATTATCAAAAAGG
ATCTTCACCTAGATCCTTTTAAATTAAAAATGAAGTTTTAAATCAATCTAAAGTATATATGAGTAAACTT
GGTCTGACAGTTACCAATGCTTAATCAGTGAGGCACCTATCTCAGCGATCTGTCTATTTCGTTCATCCAT
AGTTGCCTGACTCCCCGTCGTGTAGATAACTACGATACGGGAGGGCTTACCATCTGGCCCCAGTGCTGCA
ATGATACCGCGAGACCCACGCTCACCGGCTCCAGATTTATCAGCAATAAACCAGCCAGCCGGAAGGGCCG
AGCGCAGAAGTGGTCCTGCAACTTTATCCGCCTCCATCCAGTCTATTAATTGTTGCCGGGAAGCTAGAGT
AAGTAGTTCGCCAGTTAATAGTTTGCGCAACGTTGTTGCCATTGCTACAGGCATCGTGGTGTCACGCTCG
TCGTTTGGTATGGCTTCATTCAGCTCCGGTTCCCAACGATCAAGGCGAGTTACATGATCCCCCATGTTGT
GCAAAAAAGCGGTTAGCTCCTTCGGTCCTCCGATCGTTGTCAGAAGTAAGTTGGCCGCAGTGTTATCACT
CATGGTTATGGCAGCACTGCATAATTCTCTTACTGTCATGCCATCCGTAAGATGCTTTTCTGTGACTGGT
GAGTACTCAACCAAGTCATTCTGAGAATAGTGTATGCGGCGACCGAGTTGCTCTTGCCCGGCGTCAATAC
GGGATAATACCGCGCCACATAGCAGAACTTTAAAAGTGCTCATCATTGGAAAACGTTCTTCGGGGCGAAA
ACTCTCAAGGATCTTACCGCTGTTGAGATCCAGTTCGATGTAACCCACTCGTGCACCCAACTGATCTTCA
GCATCTTTTACTTTCACCAGCGTTTCTGGGTGAGCAAAAACAGGAAGGCAAAATGCCGCAAAAAAGGGAA
TAAGGGCGACACGGAAATGTTGAATACTCATACTCTTCCTTTTTCAATATTATTGAAGCATTTATCAGGG
TTATTGTCTCATGAGCGGATACATATTTGAATGTATTTAGAAAAATAAACAAATAGGGGTTCCGCGCACA
TTTCCCCGAAAAGTGCCACCTGACGTCGACGGATCGGGAGATCTCCCGATCCCCTATGGTGCACTCTCAG
TACAATCTGCTCTGATGCCGCATAGTTAAGCCAGTATCTGCTCCCTGCTTGTGTGTTGGAGGTCGCTGAG
TAGTGCGCGAGCAAAATTTAAGCTACAACAAGGCAAGGCTTGACCGACAATTGCATGAAGAATCTGCTTA
GGGTTAGGCGTTTTGCGCTGCTTCGCGATGTACGGGCCAGATATACGCGTTGACATTGATTATTGACTAG
TTATTAATAGTAATCAATTACGGGGTCATTAGTTCATAGCCCATATATGGAGTTCCGCGTTACATAACTT
ACGGTAAATGGCCCGCCTGGCTGACCGCCCAACGACCCCCGCCCATTGACGTCAATAATGACGTATGTTC
CCATAGTAACGCCAATAGGGACTTTCCATTGACGTCAATGGGTGGAGTATTTACGGTAAACTGCCCACTT
GGCAGTACATCAAGTGTATCATATGCCAAGTACGCCCCCTATTGACGTCAATGACGGTAAATGGCCCGCC
TGGCATTATGCCCAGTACATGACCTTATGGGACTTTCCTACTTGGCAGTACATCTACGTATTAGTCATCG
CTATTACCATG
